>Addgene plasmid #172097 | pET28a-Gluc-EL222-his | addgene full sequence | sequence record 338564 | Addgene NGS Result
CGCCAGGGTGGTTTTTCTTTTCACCAGTGAGACGGGCAACAGCTGATTGCCCTTCACCGCCTGGCCCTGA
GAGAGTTGCAGCAAGCGGTCCACGCTGGTTTGCCCCAGCAGGCGAAAATCCTGTTTGATGGTGGTTAACG
GCGGGATATAACATGAGCTGTCTTCGGTATCGTCGTATCCCACTACCGAGATATCCGCACCAACGCGCAG
CCCGGACTCGGTAATGGCGCGCATTGCGCCCAGCGCCATCTGATCGTTGGCAACCAGCATCGCAGTGGGA
ACGATGCCCTCATTCAGCATTTGCATGGTTTGTTGAAAACCGGACATGGCACTCCAGTCGCCTTCCCGTT
CCGCTATCGGCTGAATTTGATTGCGAGTGAGATATTTATGCCAGCCAGCCAGACGCAGACGCGCCGAGAC
AGAACTTAATGGGCCCGCTAACAGCGCGATTTGCTGGTGACCCAATGCGACCAGATGCTCCACGCCCAGT
CGCGTACCGTCTTCATGGGAGAAAATAATACTGTTGATGGGTGTCTGGTCAGAGACATCAAGAAATAACG
CCGGAACATTAGTGCAGGCAGCTTCCACAGCAATGGCATCCTGGTCATCCAGCGGATAGTTAATGATCAG
CCCACTGACGCGTTGCGCGAGAAGATTGTGCACCGCCGCTTTACAGGCTTCGACGCCGCTTCGTTCTACC
ATCGACACCACCACGCTGGCACCCAGTTGATCGGCGCGAGATTTAATCGCCGCGACAATTTGCGACGGCG
CGTGCAGGGCCAGACTGGAGGTGGCAACGCCAATCAGCAACGACTGTTTGCCCGCCAGTTGTTGTGCCAC
GCGGTTGGGAATGTAATTCAGCTCCGCCATCGCCGCTTCCACTTTTTCCCGCGTTTTCGCAGAAACGTGG
CTGGCCTGGTTCACCACGCGGGAAACGGTCTGATAAGAGACACCGGCATACTCTGCGACATCGTATAACG
TTACTGGTTTCACATTCACCACCCTGAATTGACTCTCTTCCGGGCGCTATCATGCCATACCGCGAAAGGT
TTTGCGCCATTCGATGGTGTCCGGGATCTCGACGCTCTCCCTTATGCGACTCCTGCATTAGGAAGCAGCC
CAGTAGTAGGTTGAGGCCGTTGAGCACCGCCGCCGCAAGGAATGGTGCATGCAAGGAGATGGCGCCCAAC
AGTCCCCCGGCCACGGGGCCTGCCACCATACCCACGCCGAAACAAGCGCTCATGAGCCCGAAGTGGCGAG
CCCGATCTTCCCCATCGGTGATGTCGGCGATATAGGCGCCAGCAACCGCACCTGTGGCGCCGGTGATGCC
GGCCACGATGCGTCCGGCGTAGAGGATCGAGATCTCGATCCCGCGAAATTAATACGACTCACTATAGGGG
AATTGTGAGCGGATAACAATTCCCCTCTAGAAATAATTTTGTTTAACTTTAAGAAGGAGATATACATATG
AAACCAACAGAAAATAACGAAGATTTTAACATCGTCGCGGTAGCCTCAAATTTTGCAACCACCGACTTAG
ACGCGGATCGTGGGAAATTACCAGGTAAGAAATTGCCGTTGGAAGTACTTAAAGAACTGGAAGCCAACGC
ACGCAAGGCTGGATGCACTCGTGGGTGTTTGATCTGTCTGTCGCATATTAAGTGTACGCCAAAGATGAAA
AAGTTCATCCCAGGGCGTTGTCATACTTACGAAGGAGACAAAGAGTCAGCACAGGGCGGAATCGGGGAAG
CTATCGTAGATATCCCTGAGATCCCAGGCTTCAAAGACTTGGAACCGCTGGAACAGTTTATTGCTCAAGT
TGACTTGTGCGTCGACTGTACGACTGGGTGCCTTAAAGGGCTGGCGAATGTCCAATGTAGTGATCTGCTT
AAGAAGTGGCTTCCTCAGCGTTGCGCTACATTCGCAAGCAAAATTCAGGGGCAAGTGGATAAGATCAAAG
GCGCGGGTGGTGACGGTGGTGGTGGTTCAGGTGGTGGTGGTTCAATGTTGGATATGGGACAAGATCGGCC
GATCGATGGAAGTGGGGCACCCGGGGCAGACGACACACGCGTTGAGGTGCAACCGCCGGCGCAGTGGGTC
CTCGACCTGATCGAGGCCAGCCCGATCGCATCGGTCGTGTCCGATCCGCGTCTCGCCGACAATCCGCTGA
TCGCCATCAACCAGGCCTTCACCGACCTGACCGGCTATTCCGAAGAAGAATGCGTCGGCCGCAATTGCCG
ATTCCTGGCAGGTTCCGGCACCGAGCCGTGGCTGACCGACAAGATCCGCCAAGGCGTGCGCGAGCACAAG
CCGGTGCTGGTCGAGATCCTGAACTACAAGAAGGACGGCACGCCGTTCCGCAATGCCGTGCTCGTTGCAC
CGATCTACGATGACGACGACGAGCTTCTCTATTTCCTCGGCAGCCAGGTCGAAGTCGACGACGACCAGCC
CAACATGGGCATGGCGCGCCGCGAACGCGCCGCGGAAATGCTCAAGACGCTGTCGCCGCGCCAGCTCGAG
GTTACGACGCTGGTGGCATCGGGCTTGCGCAACAAGGAAGTGGCGGCCCGGCTCGGCCTGTCGGAGAAAA
CCGTCAAGATGCACCGCGGGCTGGTGATGGAAAAGCTCAACCTGAAGACCAGCGCCGATCTGGTGCGCAT
TGCCGTCGAAGCCGGAATCCATCATCATCATCATCACTAAGGATCCGAATTCGAGCTCCGTCGACAAGCT
TGCGGCCGCACTCGAGCACCACCACCACCACCACTGAGATCCGGCTGCTAACAAAGCCCGAAAGGAAGCT
GAGTTGGCTGCTGCCACCGCTGAGCAATAACTAGCATAACCCCTTGGGGCCTCTAAACGGGTCTTGAGGG
GTTTTTTGCTGAAAGGAGGAACTATATCCGGATTGGCGAATGGG
[124 nt withheld, positions 2915-3038]
C
[91 nt withheld, positions 3040-3130]
A
[49 nt withheld, positions 3132-3180]
CCTTTGACGTTGGAGTCCACGTTCTTT
[37 nt withheld, positions 3208-3244]
ACCCTATCTCGGTCTATTCTTTTGATTTATAAGGGATTTTGCCGATTTCGGCCTATTGGTTAAAAAATGA
GCTGATTTAACAAAAATTTAACGCGAATTTTAACAAAATATTAACGCTTACAATTTAGGTGGCACTTTTC
GGGGAAATGTGCGCGGAACCCCTATTTGTTTATTTTTCTAAATACATTCAAATATGTATCCGCTCATGAA
TTAATTCTTAGAAAAACTCATCGAGCATCAAATGAAACTGCAATTTATTCATATCAGGATTATCAATACC
ATATTTTTGAAAAAGCCGTTTCTGTAATGAAGGAGAAAACTCACCGAGGCAGTTCCATAGGATGGCAAGA
TCCTGGTATCGGTCTGCGATTCCGACTCGTCCAACATCAATACAACCTATTAATTTCCCCTCGTCAAAAA
TAAGGTTATCAAGTGAGAAATCACCATGAGTGACGACTGAATCCGGTGAGAATGGCAAAAGTTTATGCAT
TTCTTTCCAGACTTGTTCAACAGGCCAGCCATTACGCTCGTCATCAAAATCACTCGCATCAACCAAACCG
TTATTCATTCGTGATTGCGCCTGAGCGAGACGAAATACGCGATCGCTGTTAAAAGGACAATTACAAACAG
GAATCGAATGCAACCGGCGCAGGAACACTGCCAGCGCATCAACAATATTTTCACCTGAATCAGGATATTC
TTCTAATACCTGGAATGCTGTTTTCCCGGGGATCGCAGTGGTGAGTAACCATGCATCATCAGGAGTACGG
ATAAAATGCTTGATGGTCGGAAGAGGCATAAATTCCGTCAGCCAGTTTAGTCTGACCATCTCATCTGTAA
CATCATTGGCAACGCTACCTTTGCCATGTTTCAGAAACAACTCTGGCGCATCGGGCTTCCCATACAATCG
ATAGATTGTCGCACCTGATTGCCCGACATTATCGCGAGCCCATTTATACCCATATAAATCAGCATCCATG
TTGGAATTTAATCGCGGCCTAGAGCAAGACGTTTCCCGTTGAATATGGCTCATAACACCCCTTGTATTAC
TGTTTATGTAAGCAGACAGTTTTATTGTTCATGACCAAAATCCCTTAACGTGAGTTTTCGTTCCACTGAG
CGTCAGACCCCGTAGAAAAGATCAAAGGATCTTCTTGAGATCCTTTTTTTCTGCGCGTAATCTGCTGCTT
GCAAACAAAAAAACCACCGCTACCAGCGGTGGTTTGTTTGCCGGATCAAGAGCTACCAACTCTTTTTCCG
AAGGTAACTGGCTTCAGCAGAGCGCAGATACCAAATACTGTCCTTCTAGTGTAGCCGTAGTTAGGCCACC
ACTTCAAGAACTCTGTAGCACCGCCTACATACCTCGCTCTGCTAATCCTGTTACCAGTGGCTGCTGCCAG
TGGCGATAAGTCGTGTCTTACCGGGTTGGACTCAAGACGATAGTTACCGGATAAGGCGCAGCGGTCGGGC
TGAACGGGGGGTTCGTGCACACAGCCCAGCTTGGAGCGAACGACCTACACCGAACTGAGATACCTACAGC
GTGAGCTATGAGAAAGCGCCACGCTTCCCGAAGGGAGAAAGGCGGACAGGTATCCGGTAAGCGGCAGGGT
CGGAACAGGAGAGCGCACGAGGGAGCTTCCAGGGGGAAACGCCTGGTATCTTTATAGTCCTGTCGGGTTT
CGCCACCTCTGACTTGAGCGTCGATTTTTGTGATGCTCGTCAGGGGGGCGGAGCCTATGGAAAAACGCCA
GCAACGCGGCCTTTTTACGGTTCCTGGCCTTTTGCTGGCCTTTTGCTCACATGTTCTTTCCTGCGTTATC
CCCTGATTCTGTGGATAACCGTATTACCGCCTTTGAGTGAGCTGATACCGCTCGCCGCAGCCGAACGACC
GAGCGCAGCGAGTCAGTGAGCGAGGAAGCGGAAGAGCGCCTGATGCGGTATTTTCTCCTTACGCATCTGT
GCGGTATTTCACACCGCAATGGTGCACTCTCAGTACAATCTGCTCTGATGCCGCATAGTTAAGCCAGTAT
ACACTCCGCTATCGCTACGTGACTGGGTCATGGCTGCGCCCCGACACCCGCCAACACCCGCTGACGCGCC
CTGACGGGCTTGTCTGCTCCCGGCATCCGCTTACAGACAAGCTGTGACCGTCTCCGGGAGCTGCATGTGT
CAGAGGTTTTCACCGTCATCACCGAAACGCGCGAGGCAGCTGCGGTAAAGCTCATCAGCGTGGTCGTGAA
GCGATTCACAGATGTCTGCCTGTTCATCCGCGTCCAGCTCGTTGAGTTTCTCCAGAAGCGTTAATGTCTG
GCTTCTGATAAAGCGGGCCATGTTAAGGGCGGTTTTTTCCTGTTTGGTCACTGATGCCTCCGTGTAAGGG
GGATTTCTGTTCATGGGGGTAATGATACCGATGAAACGAGAGAGGATGCTCACGATACGGGTTACTGATG
ATGAACATGCCCGGTTACTGGAACGTTGTGAGGGTAAACAACTGGCGGTATGGATGCGGCGGGACCAGAG
AAAAATCACTCAGGGTCAATGCCAGCGCTTCGTTAATACAGATGTAGGTGTTCCACAGGGTAGCCAGCAG
CATCCTGCGATGCAGATCCGGAACATAATGGTGCAGGGCGCTGACTTCCGCGTTTCCAGACTTTACGAAA
CACGGAAACCGAAGACCATTCATGTTGTTGCTCAGGTCGCAGACGTTTTGCAGCAGCAGTCGCTTCACGT
TCGCTCGCGTATCGGTGATTCATTCTGCTAACCAGTAAGGCAACCCCGCCAGCCTAGCCGGGTCCTCAAC
GACAGGAGCACGATCATGCGCACCCGTGGGGCCGCCATGCCGGCGATAATGGCCTGCTTCTCGCCGAAAC
GTTTGGTGGCGGGACCAGTGACGAAGGCTTGAGCGAGGGCGTGCAAGATTCCGAATACCGCAAGCGACAG
GCCGATCATCGTCGCGCTCCAGCGAAAGCGGTCCTCGCCGAAAATGACCCAGAGCGCTGCCGGCACCTGT
CCTACGAGTTGCATGATAAAGAAGACAGTCATAAGTGCGGCGACGATAGTCATGCCCCGCGCCCACCGGA
AGGAGCTGACTGGGTTGAAGGCTCTCAAGGGCATCGGTCGAGATCCCGGTGCCTAATGAGTGAGCTAACT
TACATTAATTGCGTTGCGCTCACTGCCCGCTTTCCAGTCGGGAAACCTGTCGTGCCAGCTGCATTAATGA
ATCGGCCAACGCGCGGGGAGAGGCGGTTTGCGTATTGGG
Features (pLannotate 1.2.2; 20 found; start..end, strand, type, name):
    994..1071    -  promoter       lacI promoter: lacI
   1079..1358    -  CDS            TcR (fragment): tetracycline efflux protein; tet; confers resistance to tetracycline
   1380..1398    +  promoter       T7 promoter: promoter for bacteriophage T7 RNA polymerase
   1399..1423    +  protein_bind   lac operator: The lac repressor binds to the lac operator to inhibit transcription in E. coli. This inhibition can be relieved by adding lactose or isopropyl-β-D-thiogalactopyranoside (IPTG). lac repressor encoded by lacI
   1438..1460    +  RBS            RBS: efficient ribosome binding site from bacteriophage T7 gene 10 (Olins and Rangwala, 1989)
   2005..2679    +  CDS            LVHTH_ERYLH: Experimental evidence at protein level: Swiss-Prot protein existence level 1. Has reversible, light-dependent DNA-binding activity. Upon illumination an internal FMN-protein adduct is formed which changes the protein conformation so that the previously sequestered DNA-binding domain is free to bind DNA. Binds to sequences within in its own promoter when illuminated but not when it has been incubated in the dark. From Erythrobacter litoralis (strain HTCC2594).
   2680..2696    +  CDS            capTEV™ (fragment): composite tag for in vivo biotinylation, TEV protease cleavage, and 6xHis tagging
   2747..2764    +  CDS            9xHis (fragment): 9xHis affinity tag
   2774..2823    +  CDS            SET1 (fragment): solubility-enhancement tag derived from T7 phage gene 10B
   2831..2878    +  terminator     T7 terminator: transcription terminator for bacteriophage T7 RNA polymerase
   2915..3343    +  rep_origin     f1 ori (sequence partly withheld): f1 bacteriophage origin of replication; arrow indicates direction of (+) strand synthesis
   3396..3453    +  promoter       AmpR promoter (fragment): bla
   3462..4277    -  CDS            KanR: aminoglycoside phosphotransferase; aph(3')-Ia; confers resistance to kanamycin in bacteria or G418 (Geneticin®) in eukaryotes
   4399..4987    +  rep_origin     ori: high-copy-number ColE1/pMB1/pBR322/pUC origin of replication
   5173..5312    -  misc_feature   bom: basis of mobility region from pBR322
   5414..5605    -  CDS            rop: Rop protein, which maintains plasmids at low copy number; rop
   5622..6002    +  CDS            YPB1_ECOLX: Protein predicted: Swiss-Prot protein existence level 4. From Escherichia coli.
   6074..6365    -  CDS            TcR (fragment): tetracycline efflux protein; tet; confers resistance to tetracycline
   6380..6401    -  protein_bind   CAP binding site: CAP binding activates transcription in the presence of cAMP. E. coli catabolite activator protein
   6414..993     -  CDS            lacI (across the origin): lac repressor; lacI; The lac repressor binds to the lac operator to inhibit transcription in E. coli. This inhibition can be relieved by adding lactose or isopropyl-β-D-thiogalactopyranoside (IPTG).
