[The description below was written by a language model from this plasmid's Addgene catalogue record and pLannotate feature annotations shown in this document.]
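Description:
pET28a-Gluc-EL222-his is a bacterial expression plasmid of about 6.5 kb built on the pET28a backbone, designed to produce a fusion of Gaussia luciferase (Gluc) and the light-activated transcription factor EL222 in E. coli. It is maintained through a ColE1/pBR322-type origin accompanied by the bom region and the rop gene, which moderates copy number, and it is selected with kanamycin via the aph(3')-Ia marker. An f1 origin is also present. The short tetracycline-resistance and AmpR promoter fragments in the annotation are backbone remnants rather than functional markers.

The 1.2 kb synthetic insert, assembled by Gibson cloning, sits downstream of a T7 promoter with an adjacent lac operator and the T7 gene 10 ribosome binding site, and is followed by the T7 terminator. The plasmid-borne lacI gene supplies repressor, so expression depends on a host providing T7 RNA polymerase and is inducible with IPTG. The feature table explicitly identifies the EL222 portion, a LOV-HTH protein from Erythrobacter litoralis whose DNA-binding domain is released on illumination through formation of an FMN–protein adduct. The unannotated stretch between the RBS and EL222 presumably holds the Gluc coding region, which the record says carries M43L and M110L substitutions. A His affinity tag lies downstream of EL222, consistent with the construct name, allowing metal-affinity purification.

Because the protein contains multiple disulfide bonds, the depositor recommends a T7 expression strain that supports their formation for correct folding. The fusion places a luminescent enzyme next to a light-responsive regulator, and the associated publication concerns self-activating optogenetic proteins in synthetic cells.
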