Addgene plasmid #172097: pET28a-Gluc-EL222-his
Purpose: Expresses the fusion protein of Gluc and the light-activated transcription factor EL222 in bacteria
Depositing lab: Avi Schroeder. Depositing organization: Technion - Israel Institute of Technology. Publication: Synthetic cells with self-activating optogenetic proteins communicate with natural cells. Adir O, Albalak MR, Abel R, Weiss LE, Chen G, Gruber A, Staufer O, Kurman Y, Kaminer I, Shklover J, Shainsky-Roitman J, Platzman I, Gepstein L, Shechtman Y, Horwitz BA, Schroeder A. Nat Commun. 2022 Apr 28;13(1):2328. doi: 10.1038/s41467-022-29871-8. PubMed 35484097.
Backbone
  Vector backbone: pET28a
  Backbone size w/o insert (bp): 5274
  Total vector size (bp): 6507
  Vector type: Bacterial Expression
Growth in bacteria
  Bacterial resistance: Kanamycin, 50 μg/mL
  Growth temperature: 30°C
  Growth strain: DH5alpha
  Growth instructions: Depositor recommends using SHuffle T7 E. coli for correct folding of the protein during expression (due to multiple disulfide bonds)
  Copy number: Unknown
Gene/Insert
  Gene/Insert name: Gaussia Luciferase - EL222 (alt name: Gluc-EL222)
  Species: Synthetic
  Insert size (bp): 1233
  Mutation: Gluc mutations - M43L, M110L
  Promoter: T7
  Cloning method: Gibson Cloning
  Sequencing primers: 5′ TAATACGACTCACTATAGGG; 3′ GCTAGTTATTGCTCAGCGG
Terms and licenses: Academic/Nonprofit Terms; Industry Terms: Not Available to Industry
How to cite: pET28a-Gluc-EL222-his was a gift from Avi Schroeder (Addgene plasmid # 172097 ; http://n2t.net/addgene:172097 ; RRID:Addgene_172097)
